>Addgene plasmid #180387 | AAV.CBA.YFP.miR-E_shAtxn1 | depositor full sequence | sequence record 350452 | Full Sequence
GGCCGCCTCGACTAGGGATAACAGGGTAATTGTTTGAATGAGGCTTCAGTACTTTACAGAATCGTTGCCT
GCACATCTTGGAAACACTTGCTGGGATTACTTCGACTTCTTAACCCAACAGAAGGCTCGAGAAGGTATAT
TGCTGTTGACAGTGAGCGACGAACTGAAGTTTCCAGAAAATAGTGAAGCCACAGATGTATTTTCTGGAAA
CTTCAGTTCGCTGCCTACTGCCTCGGACTTCAAGGGGCTAGAATTCGAGCAATTATCTTGTTTACTAAAA
CTGAATACCTTGCTATCTCTTTGATACATTTTTACAAAGCTGAATTAAAATGGTATAAATTAAATCACTT
TTTTCAATTGACGCGTAAGCTTATCGATAATCAACCTCTGGATTACAAAATTTGTGAAAGATTGACTGGT
ATTCTTAACTATGTTGCTCCTTTTACGCTATGTGGATACGCTGCTTTAATGCCTTTGTATCATGCTATTG
CTTCCCGTATGGCTTTCATTTTCTCCTCCTTGTATAAATCCTGGTTGCTGTCTCTTTATGAGGAGTTGTG
GCCCGTTGTCAGGCAACGTGGCGTGGTGTGCACTGTGTTTGCTGACGCAACCCCCACTGGTTGGGGCATT
GCCACCACCTGTCAGCTCCTTTCCGGGACTTTCGCTTTCCCCCTCCCTATTGCCACGGCGGAACTCATCG
CCGCCTGCCTTGCCCGCTGCTGGACAGGGGCTCGGCTGTTGGGCACTGACAATTCCGTGGTGTTGTCGGG
GAAATCATCGTCCTTTCCTTGGCTGCTCGCCTGTGTTGCCACCTGGATTCTGCGCGGGACGTCCTTCTGC
TACGTCCCTTCGGCCCTCAATCCAGCGGACCTTCCTTCCCGCGGCCTGCTGCCGGCTCTGCGGCCTCTTC
CGCGTCTTCGCCTTCGCCCTCAGACGAGTCGGATCTCCCTTTGGGCCGCCTCCCCGCATCGATACCGTCG
ACTCGCTGATCAGCCTCGACTGTGCCTTCTAGTTGCCAGCCATCTGTTGTTTGCCCCTCCCCCGTGCCTT
CCTTGACCCTGGAAGGTGCCACTCCCACTGTCCTTTCCTAATAAAATGAGGAAATTGCATCGCATTGTCT
GAGTAGGTGTCATTCTATTCTGGGGGGTGGGGTGGGGCAGGACAGCAAGGGGGAGGATTGGGAAGACAAT
AGCAGGCATGCTGGGGATGCGGTGGGCTCTATGGCTTCTGAGGCGGAAAGAACCAGCTGGGGCTCGACTA
GAGCATGGCTACGTAGATAAGTAGCATGGCGGGTTAATCATTAACTACAAGGAACCCCTAGTGATGGAGT
TGGCCACTCCCTCTCTGCGCGCTCGCTCGCTCACTGAGGCCGGGCGACCAAAGGTCGCCCGACGCCCGGG
CTTTGCCCGGGCGGCCTCAGTGAGCGAGCGAGCGCGCAGAGCTTTTTGCAAAAGCCTAGGCCTCCAAAAA
AGCCTCCTCACTACTTCTGGAATAGCTCAGAGGCCGAGGCGGCCTCGGCCTCTGCATAAATAAAAAAAAT
TAGTCAGCCATGGGGCGGAGAATGGGCGGAACTGGGCGGAGTTAGGGGCGGGATGGGCGGAGTTAGGGGC
GGGACTATGGTTGCTGACTAATTGAGATGCATGCTTTGCATACTTCTGCCTGCTGGGGAGCCTGGGGACT
TTCCACACCTGGTTGCTGACTAATTGAGATGCATGCTTTGCATACTTCTGCCTGCTGGGGAGCCTGGGGA
CTTTCCACACCCTAACTGACACACATTCCACAGCTGCATTAATGAATCGGCCAACGCGCGGGGAGAGGCG
GTTTGCGTATTGGGCGCTCTTCCGCTTCCTCGCTCACTGACTCGCTGCGCTCGGTCGTTCGGCTGCGGCG
AGCGGTATCAGCTCACTCAAAGGCGGTAATACGGTTATCCACAGAATCAGGGGATAACGCAGGAAAGAAC
ATGTGAGCAAAAGGCCAGCAAAAGGCCAGGAACCGTAAAAAGGCCGCGTTGCTGGCGTTTTTCCATAGGC
TCCGCCCCCCTGACGAGCATCACAAAAATCGACGCTCAAGTCAGAGGTGGCGAAACCCGACAGGACTATA
AAGATACCAGGCGTTTCCCCCTGGAAGCTCCCTCGTGCGCTCTCCTGTTCCGACCCTGCCGCTTACCGGA
TACCTGTCCGCCTTTCTCCCTTCGGGAAGCGTGGCGCTTTCTCATAGCTCACGCTGTAGGTATCTCAGTT
CGGTGTAGGTCGTTCGCTCCAAGCTGGGCTGTGTGCACGAACCCCCCGTTCAGCCCGACCGCTGCGCCTT
ATCCGGTAACTATCGTCTTGAGTCCAACCCGGTAAGACACGACTTATCGCCACTGGCAGCAGCCACTGGT
AACAGGATTAGCAGAGCGAGGTATGTAGGCGGTGCTACAGAGTTCTTGAAGTGGTGGCCTAACTACGGCT
ACACTAGAAGAACAGTATTTGGTATCTGCGCTCTGCTGAAGCCAGTTACCTTCGGAAAAAGAGTTGGTAG
CTCTTGATCCGGCAAACAAACCACCGCTGGTAGCGGTGGTTTTTTTGTTTGCAAGCAGCAGATTACGCGC
AGAAAAAAAGGATCTCAAGAAGATCCTTTGATCTTTTCTACGGGGTCTGACGCTCAGTGGAACGAAAACT
CACGTTAAGGGATTTTGGTCATGAGATTATCAAAAAGGATCTTCACCTAGATCCTTTTAAATTAAAAATG
AAGTTTTAAATCAATCTAAAGTATATATGAGTAAACTTGGTCTGACAGTTACCAATGCTTAATCAGTGAG
GCACCTATCTCAGCGATCTGTCTATTTCGTTCATCCATAGTTGCCTGACTCCCCGTCGTGTAGATAACTA
CGATACGGGAGGGCTTACCATCTGGCCCCAGTGCTGCAATGATACCGCGAGACCCACGCTCACCGGCTCC
AGATTTATCAGCAATAAACCAGCCAGCCGGAAGGGCCGAGCGCAGAAGTGGTCCTGCAACTTTATCCGCC
TCCATCCAGTCTATTAATTGTTGCCGGGAAGCTAGAGTAAGTAGTTCGCCAGTTAATAGTTTGCGCAACG
TTGTTGCCATTGCTACAGGCATCGTGGTGTCACGCTCGTCGTTTGGTATGGCTTCATTCAGCTCCGGTTC
CCAACGATCAAGGCGAGTTACATGATCCCCCATGTTGTGCAAAAAAGCGGTTAGCTCCTTCGGTCCTCCG
ATCGTTGTCAGAAGTAAGTTGGCCGCAGTGTTATCACTCATGGTTATGGCAGCACTGCATAATTCTCTTA
CTGTCATGCCATCCGTAAGATGCTTTTCTGTGACTGGTGAGTACTCAACCAAGTCATTCTGAGAATAGTG
TATGCGGCGACCGAGTTGCTCTTGCCCGGCGTCAATACGGGATAATACCGCGCCACATAGCAGAACTTTA
AAAGTGCTCATCATTGGAAAACGTTCTTCGGGGCGAAAACTCTCAAGGATCTTACCGCTGTTGAGATCCA
GTTCGATGTAACCCACTCGTGCACCCAACTGATCTTCAGCATCTTTTACTTTCACCAGCGTTTCTGGGTG
AGCAAAAACAGGAAGGCAAAATGCCGCAAAAAAGGGAATAAGGGCGACACGGAAATGTTGAATACTCATA
CTCTTCCTTTTTCAATATTATTGAAGCATTTATCAGGGTTATTGTCTCATGAGCGGATACATATTTGAAT
GTATTTAGAAAAATAAACAAATAGGGGTTCCGCGCACATTTCCCCGAAAAGTGCCACCTGACGTCTAAGA
AACCATTATTATCATGACATTAACCTATAAAAATAGGCGTATCACGAGGCCCTTTCGTCTCGCGCGTTTC
GGTGATGACGGTGAAAACCTCTGACACATGCAGCTCCCGGAGACGGTCACAGCTTGTCTGTAAGCGGATG
CCGGGAGCAGACAAGCCCGTCAGGGCGCGTCAGCGGGTGTTGGCGGGTGTCGGGGCTGGCTTAACTATGC
GGCATCAGAGCAGATTGTACTGAGAGTGCACCATTCGACGCTCTCCCTTATGCGACTCCTGCATTAGGAA
GCAGCCCAGTAGTAGGTTGAGGCCGTTGAGCACCGCCGCCGCAAGGAATGGTGCATGCAAGGAGATGGCG
CCCAACAGTCCCCCGGCCACGGGGCCTGCCACCATACCCACGCCGAAACAAGCGCTCATGAGCCCGAAGT
GGCGAGCCCGATCTTCCCCATCGGTGATGTCGGCGATATAGGCGCCAGCAACCGCACCTGTGGCGCCGGT
GATGCCGGCCACGATGCGTCCGGCGTAGAGGATCTGGCTAGCGATGACCCTGCTGATTGGTTCGCTGACC
ATTTCCGGGTGCGGGACGGCGTTACCAGAAACTCAGAAGGTTCGTCCAACCAAACCGACTCTGACGGCAG
TTTACGAGAGAGATGATAGGGTCTGCTTCAGTAAGCCAGATGCTACACAATTAGGCTTGTACATATTGTC
GTTAGAACGCGGCTACAATTAATACATAACCTTATGTATCATACACATACGATTTAGGTGACACTATAGA
ATACACGGAATTAATTCTAGCTGCGCGCTCGCTCGCTCACTGAGGCCGCCCGGGCAAAGCCCGGGCGTCG
GGCGACCTTTGGTCGCCCGGCCTCAGTGAGCGAGCGAGCGCGCAGAGAGGGAGTGGCCAACTCCATCACT
AGGGGTTCCTTGTAGTTAATGATTAACCCGCCATGCTACTTATCTACGTAGCCATGCTCTAGGTACCATT
GACGTCAATAATGACGTATGTTCCCATAGTAACGCCAATAGGGACTTTCCATTGACGTCAATGGGTGGAC
TATTTACGGTAAACTGCCCACTTGGCAGTACATCAAGTGTATCATATGCCAAGTACGCCCCCTATTGACG
TCAATGACGGTAAATGGCCCGCCTGGCATTATGCCCAGTACATGACCTTATGGGACTTTCCTACTTGGCA
GTACATCTACGTATTAGTCATCGCTATTACCATGGTCGAGGTGAGCCCCACGTTCTGCTTCACTCTCCCC
ATCTCCCCCCCCTCCCCACCCCCAATTTTGTATTTATTTATTTTTTAATTATTTTGTGCAGCGATGGGGG
CGGGGGGGGGGGGGGGGCGCGCGCCAGGCGGGGCGGGGCGGGGCGAGGGGCGGGGCGGGGCGAGGCGGAG
AGGTGCGGCGGCAGCCAATCAGAGCGGCGCGCTCCGAAAGTTTCCTTTTATGGCGAGGCGGCGGCGGCGG
CGGCCCTATAAAAAGCGAAGCGCGCGGCGGGCGGGAGTCGCTGCGACGCTGCCTTCGCCCCGTGCCCCGC
TCCGCCGCCGCCTCGCGCCGCCCGCCCCGGCTCTGACTGACCGCGTTACTCCCACAGGTGAGCGGGCGGG
ACGGCCCTTCTCCTCCGGGCTGTAATTAGCGCTTGGTTTAATGACGGCTTGTTTCTTTTCTGTGGCTGCG
TGAAAGCCTTGAGGGGCTCCGGGAGGGCCCTTTGTGCGGGGGGAGCGGCTCGGGGCTGTCCGCGGGGGGA
CGGCTGCCTTCGGGGGGGACGGGGCAGGGCGGGGTTCGGCTTCTGGCGTGTGACCGGCGGCTCTAGAGCC
TCTGCTAACCATGTTCATGCCTTCTTCTTTTTCCTACAGCTCCTGGGCAACGTGCTGGTTATTGTGCTGT
CTCATCATTTTGGCAAAGAATTGGATCCACCGGTCGCCACCATGGTGAGCAAGGGCGAGGAGCTGTTCAC
CGGGGTGGTGCCCATCCTGGTCGAGCTGGACGGCGACGTAAACGGCCACAAGTTCAGCGTGTCCGGCGAG
GGCGAGGGCGATGCCACCTACGGCAAGCTGACCCTGAAGTTCATCTGCACCACCGGCAAGCTGCCCGTGC
CCTGGCCCACCCTCGTGACCACCTTCGGCTACGGCCTGCAGTGCTTCGCCCGCTACCCCGACCACATGAA
GCAGCACGACTTCTTCAAGTCCGCCATGCCCGAAGGCTACGTCCAGGAGCGCACCATCTTCTTCAAGGAC
GACGGCAACTACAAGACCCGCGCCGAGGTGAAGTTCGAGGGCGACACCCTGGTGAACCGCATCGAGCTGA
AGGGCATCGACTTCAAGGAGGACGGCAACATCCTGGGGCACAAGCTGGAGTACAACTACAACAGCCACAA
CGTCTATATCATGGCCGACAAGCAGAAGAACGGCATCAAGGTGAACTTCAAGATCCGCCACAACATCGAG
GACGGCAGCGTGCAGCTCGCCGACCACTACCAGCAGAACACCCCCATCGGCGACGGCCCCGTGCTGCTGC
CCGACAACCACTACCTGAGCTACCAGTCCGCCCTGAGCAAAGACCCCAACGAGAAGCGCGATCACATGGT
CCTGCTGGAGTTCGTGACCGCCGCCGGGATCACTCTCGGCATGGACGAGCTGTACAAGTAAAGC
Features (pLannotate 1.2.2; 21 found; start..end, strand, type, name):
    225..351     +  ncRNA          3' miR-30a: sequence downstream of the 71-nt precursor of the human miR-30a microRNA (Zeng et al., 2002) miRNA
    379..967     +  misc_feature   WPRE: woodchuck hepatitis virus posttranscriptional regulatory element
   1000..1224    +  polyA_signal   bGH poly(A) signal: bovine growth hormone polyadenylation signal
   1228..1249    +  promoter       SV40 promoter (fragment): SV40 enhancer and early promoter
   1310..1439    +  repeat_region  AAV2 ITR (fragment): inverted terminal repeat of adeno-associated virus serotype 2 inverted
   1445..1774    -  promoter       SV40 promoter: SV40 enhancer and early promoter
   1781..1837    -  CDS            lacI (fragment): lac repressor; lacI; The lac repressor binds to the lac operator to inhibit transcription in E. coli. This inhibition can be relieved by adding lactose or isopropyl-β-D-thiogalactopyranoside (IPTG).
   2020..2608    -  rep_origin     ori: high-copy-number ColE1/pMB1/pBR322/pUC origin of replication
   2779..3639    -  CDS            AmpR: β-lactamase; bla; confers resistance to ampicillin, carbenicillin, and related antibiotics
   3640..3744    -  promoter       AmpR promoter: bla
   3839..3874    +  CDS            rop (fragment): Rop protein, which maintains plasmids at low copy number; rop
   3976..4024    +  misc_feature   bom (fragment): basis of mobility region from pBR322
   4025..4304    -  CDS            TcR (fragment): tetracycline efflux protein; tet; confers resistance to tetracycline
   4532..4550    +  promoter       SP6 promoter: promoter for bacteriophage SP6 RNA polymerase
   4569..4700    -  repeat_region  AAV2 ITR (fragment): inverted terminal repeat of adeno-associated virus serotype 2 inverted
   4756..5004    +  enhancer       CMV enhancer (fragment): human cytomegalovirus immediate early enhancer
   5006..5283    +  promoter       chicken β-actin promoter: No description available
   5284..5420    +  intron         hybrid intron (fragment): hybrid between chicken β-actin (CBA) and minute virus of mice (MMV) introns (Gray et al., 2011)
   5509..5639    +  intron         chimeric intron (fragment): chimera between introns from chicken β-actin and rabbit β-globin
   5637..5705    +  CDS            HBB (fragment): HBB_LEPEU - Experimental evidence at protein level: Swiss-Prot protein existence level 1. Involved in oxygen transport from the lung to the various peripheral tissues. From Lepus europaeus (European hare).
   5712..6431    +  CDS            EYFP: enhanced YFP mammalian codon-optimized
