>Addgene plasmid #180387 | AAV.CBA.YFP.miR-E_shAtxn1 | addgene full sequence | sequence record 354140 | Addgene NGS Result
GGCCGCCTCGACTAGGGATAACAGGGTAATTGTTTGAATGAGGCTTCAGTACTTTACAGAATCGTTGCCT
GCACATCTTGGAAACACTTGCTGGGATTACTTCGACTTCTTAACCCAACAGAAGGCTCGAGAAGGTATAT
TGCTGTTGACAGTGAGCGACGAACTGAAGTTTCCAGAAAATAGTGAAGCCACAGATGTATTTTCTGGAAA
CTTCAGTTCGCTGCCTACTGCCTCGGACTTCAAGGGGCTAGAATTCGAGCAATTATCTTGTTTACTAAAA
CTGAATACCTTGCTATCTCTTTGATACATTTTTACAAAGCTGAATTAAAATGGTATAAATTAAATCACTT
TTTTCAATTGACGCGTAAGCTTATCGATAATCAACCTCTGGATTACAAAATTTGTGAAAGATTGACTGGT
ATTCTTAACTATGTTGCTCCTTTTACGCTATGTGGATACGCTGCTTTAATGCCTTTGTATCATGCTATTG
CTTCCCGTATGGCTTTCATTTTCTCCTCCTTGTATAAATCCTGGTTGCTGTCTCTTTATGAGGAGTTGTG
GCCCGTTGTCAGGCAACGTGGCGTGGTGTGCACTGTGTTTGCTGACGCAACCCCCACTGGTTGGGGCATT
GCCACCACCTGTCAGCTCCTTTCCGGGACTTTCGCTTTCCCCCTCCCTATTGCCACGGCGGAACTCATCG
CCGCCTGCCTTGCCCGCTGCTGGACAGGGGCTCGGCTGTTGGGCACTGACAATTCCGTGGTGTTGTCGGG
GAAATCATCGTCCTTTCCTTGGCTGCTCGCCTGTGTTGCCACCTGGATTCTGCGCGGGACGTCCTTCTGC
TACGTCCCTTCGGCCCTCAATCCAGCGGACCTTCCTTCCCGCGGCCTGCTGCCGGCTCTGCGGCCTCTTC
CGCGTCTTCGCCTTCGCCCTCAGACGAGTCGGATCTCCCTTTGGGCCGCCTCCCCGCATCGATACCGTCG
ACTCGCTGATCAGCCTCGACTGTGCCTTCTAGTTGCCAGCCATCTGTTGTTTGCCCCTCCCCCGTGCCTT
CCTTGACCCTGGAAGGTGCCACTCCCACTGTCCTTTCCTAATAAAATGAGGAAATTGCATCGCATTGTCT
GAGTAGGTGTCATTCTATTCTGGGGGGTGGGGTGGGGCAGGACAGCAAGGGGGAGGATTGGGAAGACAAT
AGCAGGCATGCTGGGGATGCGGTGGGCTCTATGGCTTCTGAGGCGGAAAGAACCAGCTGGGGCTCGACTA
GAGCATGGCTACGTAGATAAGTAGCATGGCGGGTTAATCATTAACTACAAGGAACCCCTAGTGATGGAGT
TGGCCACTCCCTCTCTGCGCGCTCGCTCGCTCACTGAGGCCGGGCGACCAAAGGTCGCCCGACGCCCGGG
CGGCCTCAGTGAGCGAGCGAGCGCGCAGAGCTTTTTGCAAAAGCCTAGGCCTCCAAAAAAGCCTCCTCAC
TACTTCTGGAATAGCTCAGAGGCCGAGGCGGCCTCGGCCTCTGCATAAATAAAAAAAATTAGTCAGCCAT
GGGGCGGAGAATGGGCGGAACTGGGCGGAGTTAGGGGCGGGATGGGCGGAGTTAGGGGCGGGACTATGGT
TGCTGACTAATTGAGATGCATGCTTTGCATACTTCTGCCTGCTGGGGAGCCTGGGGACTTTCCACACCTG
GTTGCTGACTAATTGAGATGCATGCTTTGCATACTTCTGCCTGCTGGGGAGCCTGGGGACTTTCCACACC
CTAACTGACACACATTCCACAGCTGCATTAATGAATCGGCCAACGCGCGGGGAGAGGCGGTTTGCGTATT
GGGCGCTCTTCCGCTTCCTCGCTCACTGACTCGCTGCGCTCGGTCGTTCGGCTGCGGCGAGCGGTATCAG
CTCACTCAAAGGCGGTAATACGGTTATCCACAGAATCAGGGGATAACGCAGGAAAGAACATGTGAGCAAA
AGGCCAGCAAAAGGCCAGGAACCGTAAAAAGGCCGCGTTGCTGGCGTTTTTCCATAGGCTCCGCCCCCCT
GACGAGCATCACAAAAATCGACGCTCAAGTCAGAGGTGGCGAAACCCGACAGGACTATAAAGATACCAGG
CGTTTCCCCCTGGAAGCTCCCTCGTGCGCTCTCCTGTTCCGACCCTGCCGCTTACCGGATACCTGTCCGC
CTTTCTCCCTTCGGGAAGCGTGGCGCTTTCTCATAGCTCACGCTGTAGGTATCTCAGTTCGGTGTAGGTC
GTTCGCTCCAAGCTGGGCTGTGTGCACGAACCCCCCGTTCAGCCCGACCGCTGCGCCTTATCCGGTAACT
ATCGTCTTGAGTCCAACCCGGTAAGACACGACTTATCGCCACTGGCAGCAGCCACTGGTAACAGGATTAG
CAGAGCGAGGTATGTAGGCGGTGCTACAGAGTTCTTGAAGTGGTGGCCTAACTACGGCTACACTAGAAGA
ACAGTATTTGGTATCTGCGCTCTGCTGAAGCCAGTTACCTTCGGAAAAAGAGTTGGTAGCTCTTGATCCG
GCAAACAAACCACCGCTGGTAGCGGTGGTTTTTTTGTTTGCAAGCAGCAGATTACGCGCAGAAAAAAAGG
ATCTCAAGAAGATCCTTTGATCTTTTCTACGGGGTCTGACGCTCAGTGGAACGAAAACTCACGTTAAGGG
ATTTTGGTCATGAGATTATCAAAAAGGATCTTCACCTAGATCCTTTTAAATTAAAAATGAAGTTTTAAAT
CAATCTAAAGTATATATGAGTAAACTTGGTCTGACAGTTACCAATGCTTAATCAGTGAGGCACCTATCTC
AGCGATCTGTCTATTTCGTTCATCCATAGTTGCCTGACTCCCCGTCGTGTAGATAACTACGATACGGGAG
GGCTTACCATCTGGCCCCAGTGCTGCAATGATACCGCGAGACCCACGCTCACCGGCTCCAGATTTATCAG
CAATAAACCAGCCAGCCGGAAGGGCCGAGCGCAGAAGTGGTCCTGCAACTTTATCCGCCTCCATCCAGTC
TATTAATTGTTGCCGGGAAGCTAGAGTAAGTAGTTCGCCAGTTAATAGTTTGCGCAACGTTGTTGCCATT
GCTACAGGCATCGTGGTGTCACGCTCGTCGTTTGGTATGGCTTCATTCAGCTCCGGTTCCCAACGATCAA
GGCGAGTTACATGATCCCCCATGTTGTGCAAAAAAGCGGTTAGCTCCTTCGGTCCTCCGATCGTTGTCAG
AAGTAAGTTGGCCGCAGTGTTATCACTCATGGTTATGGCAGCACTGCATAATTCTCTTACTGTCATGCCA
TCCGTAAGATGCTTTTCTGTGACTGGTGAGTACTCAACCAAGTCATTCTGAGAATAGTGTATGCGGCGAC
CGAGTTGCTCTTGCCCGGCGTCAATACGGGATAATACCGCGCCACATAGCAGAACTTTAAAAGTGCTCAT
CATTGGAAAACGTTCTTCGGGGCGAAAACTCTCAAGGATCTTACCGCTGTTGAGATCCAGTTCGATGTAA
CCCACTCGTGCACCCAACTGATCTTCAGCATCTTTTACTTTCACCAGCGTTTCTGGGTGAGCAAAAACAG
GAAGGCAAAATGCCGCAAAAAAGGGAATAAGGGCGACACGGAAATGTTGAATACTCATACTCTTCCTTTT
TCAATATTATTGAAGCATTTATCAGGGTTATTGTCTCATGAGCGGATACATATTTGAATGTATTTAGAAA
AATAAACAAATAGGGGTTCCGCGCACATTTCCCCGAAAAGTGCCACCTGACGTCTAAGAAACCATTATTA
TCATGACATTAACCTATAAAAATAGGCGTATCACGAGGCCCTTTCGTCTCGCGCGTTTCGGTGATGACGG
TGAAAACCTCTGACACATGCAGCTCCCGGAGACGGTCACAGCTTGTCTGTAAGCGGATGCCGGGAGCAGA
CAAGCCCGTCAGGGCGCGTCAGCGGGTGTTGGCGGGTGTCGGGGCTGGCTTAACTATGCGGCATCAGAGC
AGATTGTACTGAGAGTGCACCATTCGACGCTCTCCCTTATGCGACTCCTGCATTAGGAAGCAGCCCAGTA
GTAGGTTGAGGCCGTTGAGCACCGCCGCCGCAAGGAATGGTGCATGCAAGGAGATGGCGCCCAACAGTCC
CCCGGCCACGGGGCCTGCCACCATACCCACGCCGAAACAAGCGCTCATGAGCCCGAAGTGGCGAGCCCGA
TCTTCCCCATCGGTGATGTCGGCGATATAGGCGCCAGCAACCGCACCTGTGGCGCCGGTGATGCCGGCCA
CGATGCGTCCGGCGTAGAGGATCTGGCTAGCGATGACCCTGCTGATTGGTTCGCTGACCATTTCCGGGTG
CGGGACGGCGTTACCAGAAACTCAGAAGGTTCGTCCAACCAAACCGACTCTGACGGCAGTTTACGAGAGA
GATGATAGGGTCTGCTTCAGTAAGCCAGATGCTACACAATTAGGCTTGTACATATTGTCGTTAGAACGCG
GCTACAATTAATACATAACCTTATGTATCATACACATACGATTTAGGTGACACTATAGAATACACGGAAT
TAATTCTAGCTGCGCGCTCGCTCGCTCACTGAGGCCGCCCGGGCAAAGCCCGGGCGTCGGGCGACCTTTG
GTCGCCCGGCCTCAGTGAGCGAGCGAGCGCGCAGAGAGGGAGTGGCCAACTCCATCACTAGGGGTTCCTT
GTAGTTAATGATTAACCCGCCATGCTACTTATCTACGTAGCCATGCTCTAGGTACCATTGACGTCAATAA
TGACGTATGTTCCCATAGTAACGCCAATAGGGACTTTCCATTGACGTCAATGGGTGGAGTATTTACGGTA
AACTGCCCACTTGGCAGTACATCAAGTGTATCATATGCCAAGTACGCCCCCTATTGACGTCAATGACGGT
AAATGGCCCGCCTGGCATTATGCCCAGTACATGACCTTATGGGACTTTCCTACTTGGCAGTACATCTACG
TATTAGTCATCGCTATTACCATGGTCGAGGTGAGCCCCACGTTCTGCTTCACTCTCCCCATCTCCCCCCC
CTCCCCACCCCCAATTTTGTATTTATTTATTTTTTAATTATTTTGTGCAGCGATGGGGGCGGGGGGGGGG
GGGGGGCGCGCGCCRGGSGGGGSGGGGSGGGGSGRGGGGSGGGGSGGGGCGAGGCGGAGAGGTGCGGCGG
CAGCCAATCAGAGCGGCGCGCTCCGAAAGTTTCCTTTTATGGCGAGGCGGCGGCGGCGGCGGCCCTATAA
AAAGCGAAGCGCGCGGCGGGCGGGAGTCGCTGCGCGCTGCCTTCGCCCCGTGCCCCGCTCCGCCGCCGCC
TCGCGCCGCCCGCCCCGGCTCTGACTGACCGCGTTACTCCCACAGGTGAGCGGGCGGGACGGCCCTTCTC
CTCCGGGCTGTAATTAGCGCTTGGTTTAATGACGGCTTGTTTCTTTTCTGTGGCTGCGTGAAAGCCTTGA
GGGGCTCCGGGAGGGCCCTTTGTGCGGGGGGAGCGGCTCGGGGCTGTCCGCGGGGGGACGGCTGCCTTCG
GGGGGGACGGGGCAGGGCGGGGTTCGGCTTCTGGCGTGTGACCGGCGGCTCTAGAGCCTCTGCTAACCAT
GTTCATGCCTTCTTCTTTTTCCTACAGCTCCTGGGCAACGTGCTGGTTATTGTGCTGTCTCATCATTTTG
GCAAAGAATTGGATCCACCGGTCGCCACCATGGTGAGCAAGGGCGAGGAGCTGTTCACCGGGGTGGTGCC
CATCCTGGTCGAGCTGGACGGCGACGTAAACGGCCACAAGTTCAGCGTGTCCGGCGAGGGCGAGGGCGAT
GCCACCTACGGCAAGCTGACCCTGAAGTTCATCTGCACCACCGGCAAGCTGCCCGTGCCCTGGCCCACCC
TCGTGACCACCTTCGGCTACGGCCTGCAGTGCTTCGCCCGCTACCCCGACCACATGAAGCAGCACGACTT
CTTCAAGTCCGCCATGCCCGAAGGCTACGTCCAGGAGCGCACCATCTTCTTCAAGGACGACGGCAACTAC
AAGACCCGCGCCGAGGTGAAGTTCGAGGGCGACACCCTGGTGAACCGCATCGAGCTGAAGGGCATCGACT
TCAAGGAGGACGGCAACATCCTGGGGCACAAGCTGGAGTACAACTACAACAGCCACAACGTCTATATCAT
GGCCGACAAGCAGAAGAACGGCATCAAGGTGAACTTCAAGATCCGCCACAACATCGAGGACGGCAGCGTG
CAGCTCGCCGACCACTACCAGCAGAACACCCCCATCGGCGACGGCCCCGTGCTGCTGCCCGACAACCACT
ACCTGAGCTACCAGTCCGCCCTGAGCAAAGACCCCAACGAGAAGCGCGATCACATGGTCCTGCTGGAGTT
CGTGACCGCCGCCGGGATCACTCTCGGCATGGACGAGCTGTACAAGTAAAGC
Features (pLannotate 1.2.2; 22 found; start..end, strand, type, name):
    225..351     +  ncRNA          3' miR-30a: sequence downstream of the 71-nt precursor of the human miR-30a microRNA (Zeng et al., 2002) miRNA
    379..967     +  misc_feature   WPRE: woodchuck hepatitis virus posttranscriptional regulatory element
   1000..1224    +  polyA_signal   bGH poly(A) signal: bovine growth hormone polyadenylation signal
   1228..1249    +  promoter       SV40 promoter (fragment): SV40 enhancer and early promoter
   1310..1401    +  repeat_region  AAV2 ITR (fragment): inverted terminal repeat of adeno-associated virus serotype 2 inverted
   1401..1430    -  repeat_region  AAV2 ITR (fragment): inverted terminal repeat of adeno-associated virus serotype 2 inverted
   1434..1763    -  promoter       SV40 promoter: SV40 enhancer and early promoter
   1770..1826    -  CDS            lacI (fragment): lac repressor; lacI; The lac repressor binds to the lac operator to inhibit transcription in E. coli. This inhibition can be relieved by adding lactose or isopropyl-β-D-thiogalactopyranoside (IPTG).
   2009..2597    -  rep_origin     ori: high-copy-number ColE1/pMB1/pBR322/pUC origin of replication
   2768..3628    -  CDS            AmpR: β-lactamase; bla; confers resistance to ampicillin, carbenicillin, and related antibiotics
   3629..3733    -  promoter       AmpR promoter: bla
   3828..3863    +  CDS            rop (fragment): Rop protein, which maintains plasmids at low copy number; rop
   3965..4013    +  misc_feature   bom (fragment): basis of mobility region from pBR322
   4014..4293    -  CDS            TcR (fragment): tetracycline efflux protein; tet; confers resistance to tetracycline
   4521..4539    +  promoter       SP6 promoter: promoter for bacteriophage SP6 RNA polymerase
   4558..4689    -  repeat_region  AAV2 ITR (fragment): inverted terminal repeat of adeno-associated virus serotype 2 inverted
   4745..4993    +  enhancer       CMV enhancer (fragment): human cytomegalovirus immediate early enhancer
   4995..5272    +  promoter       chicken β-actin promoter: No description available
   5273..5408    +  intron         hybrid intron (fragment): hybrid between chicken β-actin (CBA) and minute virus of mice (MMV) introns (Gray et al., 2011)
   5497..5627    +  intron         chimeric intron (fragment): chimera between introns from chicken β-actin and rabbit β-globin
   5625..5693    +  CDS            HBB (fragment): HBB_LEPEU - Experimental evidence at protein level: Swiss-Prot protein existence level 1. Involved in oxygen transport from the lung to the various peripheral tissues. From Lepus europaeus (European hare).
   5700..6419    +  CDS            EYFP: enhanced YFP mammalian codon-optimized
