[The description below was written by a language model from this plasmid's Addgene catalogue record and pLannotate feature annotations shown in this document.]
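Description:
AAV.CBA.YFP.miR-E_shAtxn1 is an AAV transfer plasmid for RNAi, built to produce recombinant adeno-associated virus that knocks down mouse Atxn1 while marking transduced cells with a yellow fluorescent reporter. It is propagated in E. coli through a high-copy ColE1/pUC-type origin and selected with ampicillin via the β-lactamase gene. The record lists a recombination-deficient strain, a common choice for keeping the repeat-rich ITRs intact. The backbone also carries annotated remnants of older vectors (fragments of rop, bom, a tetracycline resistance gene and lacI, an SP6 promoter and an SV40 promoter). These lie outside the ITR-flanked region and have no stated function here.

Between the two AAV2 inverted terminal repeats, which direct replication and packaging of the vector genome, sits a single Pol II expression cassette. A CBA promoter (CMV enhancer fragment, chicken β-actin promoter and chimeric intron sequences) drives EYFP. Across the circular map's numbering origin, the EYFP coding sequence is followed by the 97 bp shRNA insert embedded in the miR-E scaffold, an optimized miR-30-based context; the feature tables annotate only its 3′ miR-30a flank. A WPRE and the bovine growth hormone polyadenylation signal then enhance expression and terminate the transcript. Because reporter and hairpin share one transcript, fluorescence should mark the cells expressing the shRNA, which is processed through the endogenous microRNA pathway.

The associated publication concerns spinocerebellar ataxia type 1, consistent with use for Atxn1 knockdown in mouse models. The depositor and sequencing-derived records differ by about a dozen bases. One ITR is annotated as two fragments in the sequencing-derived record and as a single fragment in the depositor record.
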