Addgene plasmid #180387: AAV.CBA.YFP.miR-E_shAtxn1
Purpose: Producing AAV that encodes mouse Atxn1 shRNA with miR-E backbone
Depositing lab: Huda Zoghbi. Depositing organization: Baylor College of Medicine. Publication: Dual targeting of brain region-specific kinases potentiates neurological rescue in Spinocerebellar ataxia type 1. Lee WS, Lavery L, Rousseaux MWC, Rutledge EB, Jang Y, Wan YW, Wu SR, Kim W, Al-Ramahi I, Rath S, Adamski CJ, Bondar VV, Tewari A, Soleimani S, Mota S, Yalamanchili HK, Orr HT, Liu Z, Botas J, Zoghbi HY. EMBO J. 2021 Apr 1;40(7):e106106. doi: 10.15252/embj.2020106106. Epub 2021 Mar 11. PubMed 33709453.
Backbone
  Vector backbone: AAV.CBA.YFP.miR-E
  Backbone size w/o insert (bp): 6337
  Vector type: AAV, RNAi
Growth in bacteria
  Bacterial resistance: Ampicillin, 100 μg/mL
  Growth temperature: 37°C
  Growth strain: NEB Stable
  Copy number: High Copy
Gene/Insert
  Gene/Insert name: shAtxn1
  gRNA/shRNA sequence: ACGAACTGAAGTTTCCAGAAAA
  Species: M. musculus (mouse)
  Insert size (bp): 97
  Entrez Gene: Atxn1 (a.k.a. 2900016G23Rik, Atx1, Gm10786, Sca1)
  Promoter: CBA
  Cloning method: Gibson Cloning
  Sequencing primers: 5′ ACTACCTGAGCTACCAGTCC; 3′ CATAGCGTAAAAGGAGCAACA
Terms and licenses: Academic/Nonprofit Terms; Industry Terms: Not Available to Industry
How to cite: AAV.CBA.YFP.miR-E_shAtxn1 was a gift from Huda Zoghbi (Addgene plasmid # 180387 ; http://n2t.net/addgene:180387 ; RRID:Addgene_180387)
