>Addgene plasmid #180387 | AAV.CBA.YFP.miR-E_shAtxn1 | depositor partial sequence | sequence record 350453 | shAtxn1 stem-sense-loop-antisense-stem
TGCTGTTGACAGTGAGCGACGAACTGAAGTTTCCAGAAAATAGTGAAGCCACAGATGTATTTTCTGGAAA
CTTCAGTTCGCTGCCTACTGCCTCGGA
